Addgene plasmid #143357: TFORF2263
Purpose: Lentiviral vector for overexpressing transcription factor ORFs with unique 24-bp barcodes. Barcodes facilitate identification of transcription factors in pooled screens.
Depositing lab: Feng Zhang. Depositing organization: Broad Institute. Publication: A transcription factor atlas of directed differentiation. Joung J, Ma S, Tay T, Geiger-Schuller KR, Kirchgatterer PC, Verdine VK, Guo B, Arias-Garcia MA, Allen WE, Singh A, Kuksenko O, Abudayyeh OO, Gootenberg JS, Fu Z, Macrae RK, Buenrostro JD, Regev A, Zhang F. Cell. 2023 Jan 5;186(1):209-229.e26. doi: 10.1016/j.cell.2022.11.026. PubMed 36608654.
Backbone
  Vector backbone: pLX_TRC317
  Backbone manufacturer: Broad Institute Genetic Perturbation Platform
  Backbone size w/o insert (bp): 8264
  Vector type: Mammalian Expression, Lentiviral
  Selectable markers: Puromycin
Growth in bacteria
  Bacterial resistance: Ampicillin, 100 μg/mL
  Growth temperature: 37°C
  Growth strain: NEB Stable
  Copy number: High Copy
Gene/Insert
  Gene/Insert name: ZFP28
  Species: H. sapiens (human)
  Insert size (bp): 2708
  Entrez Gene: ZFP28 (a.k.a. mkr5, KIAA1431, MGC104540, DKFZp686K03205)
  Promoter: EF1a
  Cloning method: Unknown
  Sequencing primers: 5′ GGGTGGAGACTGAAGTTAGGCCAG; 3′ CACATAGCGTAAAAGGAGCAACATAG
Terms and licenses: Academic/Nonprofit Terms; Industry Terms: Not Available to Industry
Depositor comments: NM_020828,ENST00000301318 . The transcription factor ORF portion of this plasmid was synthesized by Genewiz. Please test multiple small colonies in case of plasmid recombination. To make this collection available in a timely manner, a portion of this collection was not fully sequenced by Addgene. If an Addgene verified full plasmid sequence is not available, please contact us prior to placing an order to request the full sequence.
How to cite: TFORF2263 was a gift from Feng Zhang (Addgene plasmid # 143357 ; http://n2t.net/addgene:143357 ; RRID:Addgene_143357)
