[The description below was written by a language model from this plasmid's Addgene catalogue record and pLannotate feature annotations shown in this document.]
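Description:
TFORF2263 is a lentiviral mammalian expression plasmid built on the pLX_TRC317 backbone and carrying the human transcription factor ZFP28 as a barcoded open reading frame. It belongs to a large collection of transcription factor overexpression constructs in which each ORF is paired with a unique 24-bp barcode, so that the factor present in a given cell can be identified by sequencing in pooled screens. In bacteria the plasmid is maintained through a high-copy ColE1/pUC-type origin and selected with ampicillin via the β-lactamase gene. An f1 origin and remnants of a lac/lacZα cloning region with T7 and T3 promoters are also present in the backbone. The depositor notes that the plasmid can recombine, which is common for LTR-containing vectors.

The viral portion has a third-generation, self-inactivating layout. An RSV promoter drives a truncated HIV-1 5' LTR, followed by the Ψ packaging signal with a gag fragment, the Rev response element, a cPPT/CTS element, a WPRE and a ΔU3 3' LTR, with an SV40 polyadenylation signal downstream. Two expression units sit between the LTRs. An SV40 early promoter drives puromycin N-acetyltransferase for selection of transduced cells, and the strong constitutive EF-1α promoter drives the ZFP28 ORF, with the WPRE downstream to enhance transcript expression. The automated annotation detects ZFP28 as two separated fragments rather than one continuous CDS, although their outer boundaries span a region roughly matching the stated insert size. The barcode itself is not annotated in the feature table, so its position is not given by the record. The total sequenced length agrees with the sum of the backbone and insert sizes. The construct is intended for packaging into lentivirus to overexpress ZFP28 stably, for example in directed differentiation screens.
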