Features (pLannotate 1.2.2; 32 found; start..end, strand, type, name):
      5..231     +  promoter       RSV promoter: Rous sarcoma virus enhancer/promoter
    232..412     +  LTR            5' LTR (truncated): truncated 5' long terminal repeat (LTR) from HIV-1
    459..584     +  misc_feature   HIV-1 Ψ: packaging signal of human immunodeficiency virus type 1
    568..931     +  CDS            HIV-1 gag (fragment): gag protein from human immunodeficiency virus 1; gag
   1077..1310    +  misc_feature   RRE: The Rev response element (RRE) of HIV-1 allows for Rev-dependent mRNA export from the nucleus to the cytoplasm.
   1687..1713    +  CDS            Rev (fragment): human immunodeficiency virus 1 (HIV-1) Rev protein; rev; enhances nuclear export of unspliced and incompletely spliced viral mRNAs
   1720..1743    +  promoter       SV40 promoter (fragment): SV40 early promoter
   1744..1815    +  promoter       SV40 promoter (fragment): SV40 enhancer and early promoter
   1839..1974    +  rep_origin     SV40 ori: SV40 origin of replication
   2020..2616    +  CDS            PuroR (fragment): puromycin N-acetyltransferase; pac from Streptomyces; confers resistance to puromycin
   2665..2782    +  misc_feature   cPPT/CTS: central polypurine tract and central termination sequence of HIV-1
   2847..2913    +  CDS            small t antigen (fragment): SV40 (simian virus 40) small t antigen
   2920..4098    +  promoter       EF-1α promoter: strong constitutive promoter for human elongation factor EF-1α
   4115..5692    +  CDS            ZFP28 (fragment): ZFP28_HUMAN - Also known as KIAA1431. Experimental evidence at protein level: Swiss-Prot protein existence level 1. May be involved in transcriptional regulation. May have a role in embryonic development. From Homo sapiens (Human).
   6629..6718    +  CDS            ZFP28 (fragment): ZFP28_HUMAN - Also known as KIAA1431. Experimental evidence at protein level: Swiss-Prot protein existence level 1. May be involved in transcriptional regulation. May have a role in embryonic development. From Homo sapiens (Human).
   6734..6787    +  promoter       U6 promoter (fragment): RNA polymerase III promoter for human U6 snRNA
   6829..7417    +  misc_feature   WPRE: woodchuck hepatitis virus posttranscriptional regulatory element
   7468..7487    +  misc_feature   cPPT/CTS (fragment): central polypurine tract and central termination sequence of HIV-1
   7489..7722    +  LTR            3' LTR (ΔU3): self-inactivating 3' long terminal repeat (LTR) from HIV-1
   7800..7921    +  polyA_signal   SV40 poly(A) signal: SV40 polyadenylation signal
   7961..8096    +  rep_origin     SV40 ori: SV40 origin of replication
   8117..8135    -  promoter       T7 promoter: promoter for bacteriophage T7 RNA polymerase
   8143..8298    +  CDS            lacZα (fragment): LacZα fragment of β-galactosidase; lacZ fragment
   8303..8731    +  rep_origin     f1 ori (sequence partly withheld): f1 bacteriophage origin of replication; arrow indicates direction of (+) strand synthesis
   8784..8888    +  promoter       AmpR promoter: bla
   8889..9749    +  CDS            AmpR: β-lactamase; bla; confers resistance to ampicillin, carbenicillin, and related antibiotics
   9920..10508   +  rep_origin     ori: high-copy-number ColE1/pMB1/pBR322/pUC origin of replication
  10691..10783   +  CDS            lacI (fragment): lac repressor; lacI; The lac repressor binds to the lac operator to inhibit transcription in E. coli. This inhibition can be relieved by adding lactose or isopropyl-β-D-thiogalactopyranoside (IPTG).
  10796..10817   +  protein_bind   CAP binding site: CAP binding activates transcription in the presence of cAMP. E. coli catabolite activator protein
  10832..10862   +  promoter       lac promoter: promoter for the E. coli lac operon
  10866..10888   +  protein_bind   lac operator (fragment): The lac repressor binds to the lac operator to inhibit transcription in E. coli. This inhibition can be relieved by adding lactose or isopropyl-β-D-thiogalactopyranoside (IPTG). lac repressor encoded by lacI
  10931..10949   +  promoter       T3 promoter: promoter for bacteriophage T3 RNA polymerase
>Addgene plasmid #143357 | TFORF2263 | addgene full sequence | sequence record 400325 | Addgene NGS Result
TTAATGTAGTCTTATGCAATACTCTTGTAGTCTTGCAACATGGTAACGATGAGTTAGCAACATGCCTTAC
AAGGAGAGAAAAAGCACCGTGCATGCCGATTGGTGGAAGTAAGGTGGTACGATCGTGCCTTATTAGGAAG
GCAACAGACGGGTCTGACATGGATTGGACGAACCACTGAATTGCCGCATTGCAGAGATATTGTATTTAAG
TGCCTAGCTCGATACATAAACGGGTCTCTCTGGTTAGACCAGATCTGAGCCTGGGAGCTCTCTGGCTAAC
TAGGGAACCCACTGCTTAAGCCTCAATAAAGCTTGCCTTGAGTGCTTCAAGTAGTGTGTGCCCGTCTGTT
GTGTGACTCTGGTAACTAGAGATCCCTCAGACCCTTTTAGTCAGTGTGGAAAATCTCTAGCAGTGGCGCC
CGAACAGGGACTTGAAAGCGAAAGGGAAACCAGAGGAGCTCTCTCGACGCAGGACTCGGCTTGCTGAAGC
GCGCACGGCAAGAGGCGAGGGGCGGCGACTGGTGAGTACGCCAAAAATTTTGACTAGCGGAGGCTAGAAG
GAGAGAGATGGGTGCGAGAGCGTCAGTATTAAGCGGGGGAGAATTAGATCGCGATGGGAAAAAATTCGGT
TAAGGCCAGGGGGAAAGAAAAAATATAAATTAAAACATATAGTATGGGCAAGCAGGGAGCTAGAACGATT
CGCAGTTAATCCTGGCCTGTTAGAAACATCAGAAGGCTGTAGACAAATACTGGGACAGCTACAACCATCC
CTTCAGACAGGATCAGAAGAACTTAGATCATTATATAATACAGTAGCAACCCTCTATTGTGTGCATCAAA
GGATAGAGATAAAAGACACCAAGGAAGCTTTAGACAAGATAGAGGAAGAGCAAAACAAAAGTAAGACCAC
CGCACAGCAAGCGGCCGCTGATCTTCAGACCTGGAGGAGGAGATATGAGGGACAATTGGAGAAGTGAATT
ATATAAATATAAAGTAGTAAAAATTGAACCATTAGGAGTAGCACCCACCAAGGCAAAGAGAAGAGTGGTG
CAGAGAGAAAAAAGAGCAGTGGGAATAGGAGCTTTGTTCCTTGGGTTCTTGGGAGCAGCAGGAAGCACTA
TGGGCGCAGCGTCAATGACGCTGACGGTACAGGCCAGACAATTATTGTCTGGTATAGTGCAGCAGCAGAA
CAATTTGCTGAGGGCTATTGAGGCGCAACAGCATCTGTTGCAACTCACAGTCTGGGGCATCAAGCAGCTC
CAGGCAAGAATCCTGGCTGTGGAAAGATACCTAAAGGATCAACAGCTCCTGGGGATTTGGGGTTGCTCTG
GAAAACTCATTTGCACCACTGCTGTGCCTTGGAATGCTAGTTGGAGTAATAAATCTCTGGAACAGATTTG
GAATCACACGACCTGGATGGAGTGGGACAGAGAAATTAACAATTACACAAGCTTAATACACTCCTTAATT
GAAGAATCGCAAAACCAGCAAGAAAAGAATGAACAAGAATTATTGGAATTAGATAAATGGGCAAGTTTGT
GGAATTGGTTTAACATAACAAATTGGCTGTGGTATATAAAATTATTCATAATGATAGTAGGAGGCTTGGT
AGGTTTAAGAATAGTTTTTGCTGTACTTTCTATAGTGAATAGAGTTAGGCAGGGATATTCACCATTATCG
TTTCAGACCCACCTCCCAACCCCGAGGGGACCCATGCATTGCATCTCAATTAGTCAGCAACCAGGTGTGG
AAAGTCCCCAGGCTCCCCAGCAGGCAGAAGTATGCAAAGCATGCGTCTCAATTAGTCAGCAACCATAGTC
CCGCCCCTAACTCCGCCCATCCCGCCCCTAACTCCGCCCAGTTCCGCCCATTCTCCGCCCCATGGCTGAC
TAATTTTTTTTATTTATGCAGAGGCCGAGGCCGCCTCGGCCTCTGAGCTATTCCAGAAGTAGTGAGGAGG
CTTTTTTGGAGGCCTAGGCTTTTGCAAAAAGCTTTCTAGAGGTACCACCGGAGCTTACCATGACCGAGTA
CAAGCCCACGGTGCGCCTCGCCACCCGCGACGACGTCCCCAGGGCCGTACGCACCCTCGCCGCCGCGTTC
GCCGACTACCCCGCCACGCGCCACACCGTCGATCCGGACCGCCACATCGAGCGGGTCACCGAGCTGCAAG
AACTCTTCCTCACGCGCGTCGGGCTCGACATCGGCAAGGTGTGGGTCGCGGACGACGGCGCCGCCGTGGC
GGTCTGGACCACGCCGGAGAGCGTCGAAGCGGGGGCGGTGTTCGCCGAGATCGGCCCGCGCATGGCCGAG
TTGAGCGGTTCCCGGCTGGCCGCGCAGCAACAGATGGAAGGCCTCCTGGCGCCGCACCGGCCCAAGGAGC
CCGCGTGGTTCCTGGCCACCGTCGGCGTCTCGCCCGACCACCAGGGCAAGGGTCTGGGCAGCGCCGTCGT
GCTCCCCGGAGTGGAGGCGGCCGAGCGCGCCGGGGTGCCCGCCTTCCTGGAGACCTCCGCGCCCCGCAAC
CTCCCCTTCTACGAGCGGCTCGGCTTCACCGTCACCGCCGACGTCGAGGTGCCCGAAGGACCGCGCACCT
GGTGCATGACCCGCAAGCCCGGTGCCAGTTAACGAATTCTAGATCTTGAGACAAATGGCAGTATTCATCC
ACAATTTTAAAAGAAAAGGGGGGATTGGGGGGTACAGTGCAGGGGAAAGAATAGTAGACATAATAGCAAC
AGACATACAAACTAAAGAATTACAAAAACAAATTACAAAAATTCAAAATTTTCGGGTTTATTACAGGGAC
AGCAGAGATCCACTTTGGCGCCGGCTCGAGGCCTGCAGGTGCAAAGATGGATAAAGTTTTAAACAGAGAG
GAATCTTTGCAGCTAATGGACCTTCTAGGTCTTGAAAGGAGTGGGAATTGGCTCCGGTGCCCGTCAGTGG
GCAGAGCGCACATCGCCCACAGTCCCCGAGAAGTTGGGGGGAGGGGTCGGCAATTGAACCGGTGCCTAGA
GAAGGTGGCGCGGGGTAAACTGGGAAAGTGATGTCGTGTACTGGCTCCGCCTTTTTCCCGAGGGTGGGGG
AGAACCGTATATAAGTGCAGTAGTCGCCGTGAACGTTCTTTTTCGCAACGGGTTTGCCGCCAGAACACAG
GTAAGTGCCGTGTGTGGTTCCCGCGGGCCTGGCCTCTTTACGGGTTATGGCCCTTGCGTGCCTTGAATTA
CTTCCACCTGGCTGCAGTACGTGATTCTTGATCCCGAGCTTCGGGTTGGAAGTGGGTGGGAGAGTTCGAG
GCCTTGCGCTTAAGGAGCCCCTTCGCCTCGTGCTTGAGTTGAGGCCTGGCCTGGGCGCTGGGGCCGCCGC
GTGCGAATCTGGTGGCACCTTCGCGCCTGTCTCGCTGCTTTCGATAAGTCTCTAGCCATTTAAAATTTTT
GATGACCTGCTGCGACGCTTTTTTTCTGGCAAGATAGTCTTGTAAATGCGGGCCAAGATCTGCACACTGG
TATTTCGGTTTTTGGGGCCGCGGGCGGCGACGGGGCCCGTGCGTCCCAGCGCACATGTTCGGCGAGGCGG
GGCCTGCGAGCGCGGCCACCGAGAATCGGACGGGGGTAGTCTCAAGCTGGCCGGCCTGCTCTGGTGCCTG
GCCTCGCGCCGCCGTGTATCGCCCCGCCCTGGGCGGCAAGGCTGGCCCGGTCGGCACCAGTTGCGTGAGC
GGAAAGATGGCCGCTTCCCGGCCCTGCTGCAGGGAGCTCAAAATGGAGGACGCGGCGCTCGGGAGAGCGG
GCGGGTGAGTCACCCACACAAAGGAAAAGGGCCTTTCCGTCCTCAGCCGTCGCTTCATGTGACTCCACGG
AGTACCGGGCGCCGTCCAGGCACCTCGATTAGTTCTCGAGCTTTTGGAGTACGTCGTCTTTAGGTTGGGG
GGAGGGGTTTTATGCGATGGAGTTTCCCCACACTGAGTGGGTGGAGACTGAAGTTAGGCCAGCTTGGCAC
TTGATGTAATTCTCCTTGGAATTTGCCCTTTTTGAGTTTGGATCTTGGTTCATTCTCAAGCCTCAGACAG
TGGTTCAAAGTTTTTTTCTTCCATTTCAGGTGTCGTGAGGCTAGCACCGCCACCATGCGGGGGGCGGCGA
GCGCGAGTGTCCGCGAGCCGACGCCGCTCCCGGGTAGAGGCGCCCCCCGCACAAAGCCCCGGGCGGGCCG
AGGCCCGACTGTAGGGACTCCAGCCACCTTGGCCCTCCCTGCCCGGGGAAGGCCGCGCTCAAGGAATGGC
CTCGCATCCAAAGGCCAGCGAGGAGCGGCCCCTACGGGGCCTGGGCACAGAGCTCTGCCTTCCAGGGACA
CTGCTCTTCCCCAGGAGAGAAACAAGAAGCTGGAGGCTGTGGGGACAGGAATTGAACCTAAAGCCATGTC
CCAGGGCTTGGTGACATTTGGGGATGTGGCTGTAGATTTCTCCCAAGAGGAGTGGGAGTGGCTGAACCCC
ATTCAGAGGAACTTGTACAGGAAGGTGATGTTGGAGAACTACAGGAACCTGGCATCGCTGGGACTTTGTG
TTTCTAAGCCCGATGTGATCTCCTCGTTGGAACAAGGAAAAGAGCCTTGGACAGTGAAGCGAAAGATGAC
AAGAGCCTGGTGCCCAGACTTGAAGGCTGTGTGGAAGATCAAGGAGTTACCTCTCAAGAAGGACTTCTGC
GAAGGAAAGCTATCCCAGGCAGTGATAACAGAGAGACTCACAAGCTATAATCTGGAGTACTCTCTGTTAG
GGGAACACTGGGATTATGATGCTCTGTTTGAGACACAGCCGGGCTTGGTGACTATCAAAAACCTGGCTGT
TGACTTCCGCCAGCAGCTACACCCAGCTCAGAAGAATTTCTGTAAGAATGGGATATGGGAGAACAACAGT
GACCTGGGATCAGCAGGACATTGTGTGGCTAAGCCAGATTTAGTCTCTTTACTAGAGCAAGAGAAGGAGC
CCTGGATGGTGAAGCGAGAGCTGACAGGAAGCCTGTTCTCAGGCCAGCGATCTGTACATGAGACCCAGGA
ATTATTTCCAAAGCAAGATTCATATGCTGAAGGGGTAACAGACAGAACCTCAAACACTAAACTTGATTGT
TCCAGTTTCAGAGAAAATTGGGATTCTGACTATGTGTTTGGAAGGAAGCTTGCAGTAGGTCAAGAGACAC
AATTCAGGCAAGAGCCAATTACTCATAACAAAACCCTCTCTAAGGAAAGAGAACGTACATATAACAAATC
TGGAAGATGGTTCTATTTGGACGATTCAGAAGAGAAAGTTCATAATCGTGATTCAATTAAAAATTTTCAA
AAAAGTTCAGTGGTAATAAAACAAACAGGCATCTATGCAGGAAAAAAGCTTTTCAAGTGTAATGAATGTA
AGAAAACTTTTACCCAGAGCTCATCTCTTACTGTTCATCAGAGAATTCACACTGGAGAGAAACCTTATAA
ATGTAATGAATGTGGGAAGGCCTTTAGTGACGGCTCATCCTTTGCCCGACACCAGAGATGTCACACTGGC
AAGAAGCCCTATGAGTGCATTGAGTGTGGGAAAGCTTTCATACAGAACACATCCCTTATCCGTCACTGGA
GATACTATCATACTGGGGAGAAACCCTTTGATTGCATCGATTGTGGGAAAGCCTTCAGTGACCACATAGG
GCTTAATCAACACAGGAGAATTCATACTGGAGAGAAACCTTACAAATGTGATGTATGTCACAAATCCTTC
AGGTATGGTTCCTCCCTTACTGTACATCAAAGGATTCATACCGGAGAAAAACCATATGAATGTGATGTTT
GCAGAAAAGCCTTCAGCCATCATGCATCACTCACTCAACATCAAAGAGTACATTCTGGAGAAAAGCCTTT
TAAGTGTAAAGAGTGCGGAAAAGCTTTTAGGCAGAATATACACCTTGCCAGTCATTTAAGGATTCATACT
GGGGAGAAGCCTTTTGAATGTGCGGAGTGTGGAAAATCCTTCAGCATCAGTTCTCAGCTTGCCACTCATC
AGAGAATCCATACTGGAGAGAAGCCCTATGAATGTAAGGTTTGTAGTAAAGCGTTCACCCAGAAGGCTCA
CCTTGCACAGCATCAGAAAACCCATACAGGAGAGAAACCATATGAGTGCAAGGAATGCGGTAAAGCCTTC
AGCCAGACCACACACCTCATTCAACATCAGAGAGTTCACACTGGTGAGAAACCCTATAAATGTATGGAAT
GTGGGAAGGCCTTTGGTGATAACTCATCCTGTACTCAACATCAAAGACTGCACACTGGCCAAAGACCTTA
TGAATGTATTGAGTGTGGAAAGGCATTCAAGACAAAATCCTCCCTTATTTGTCATCGCAGAAGTCATACT
GGAGAAAAACCTTATGAATGCAGTGTGTGTGGCAAAGCCTTTAGTCATCGTCAATCCCTTAGTGTACATC
AGAGAATCCATTCTGGAAAGAAACCATATGAATGTAAGGAATGTAGGAAAACCTTCATCCAAATTGGACA
CCTTAATCAACATAAGAGAGTTCATACTGGAGAGAGATCTTATAACTATAAGAAAAGCAGAAAAGTCTTC
AGGCAAACTGCTCACTTAGCTCATCATCAGCGAATTCATACTGGAGAGTCGTCAACATGCCCCTCTTTAC
CTTCCACGTCAAATCCTGTGGATCTGTTTCCCAAATTTCTCTGGAATCCATCCTCCCTCCCATCACCATA
GTAATGAACTAGTCCGTAACTTGAAAGTATTTCGATTTCTTGGCTTTATATATCTTGTGGAAAGGACGAA
GACGTACCAGGCAAATTCACTACACGCGTTAAGTCGACAATCAACCTCTGGATTACAAAATTTGTGAAAG
ATTGACTGGTATTCTTAACTATGTTGCTCCTTTTACGCTATGTGGATACGCTGCTTTAATGCCTTTGTAT
CATGCTATTGCTTCCCGTATGGCTTTCATTTTCTCCTCCTTGTATAAATCCTGGTTGCTGTCTCTTTATG
AGGAGTTGTGGCCCGTTGTCAGGCAACGTGGCGTGGTGTGCACTGTGTTTGCTGACGCAACCCCCACTGG
TTGGGGCATTGCCACCACCTGTCAGCTCCTTTCCGGGACTTTCGCTTTCCCCCTCCCTATTGCCACGGCG
GAACTCATCGCCGCCTGCCTTGCCCGCTGCTGGACAGGGGCTCGGCTGTTGGGCACTGACAATTCCGTGG
TGTTGTCGGGGAAATCATCGTCCTTTCCTTGGCTGCTCGCCTGTGTTGCCACCTGGATTCTGCGCGGGAC
GTCCTTCTGCTACGTCCCTTCGGCCCTCAATCCAGCGGACCTTCCTTCCCGCGGCCTGCTGCCGGCTCTG
CGGCCTCTTCCGCGTCTTCGCCTTCGCCCTCAGACGAGTCGGATCTCCCTTTGGGCCGCCTCCCCGCGTC
GACTTTAAGACCAATGACTTACAAGGCAGCTGTAGATCTTAGCCACTTTTTAAAAGAAAAGGGGGGACTG
GAAGGGCTAATTCACTCCCAACGAAGACAAGATCTGCTTTTTGCTTGTACTGGGTCTCTCTGGTTAGACC
AGATCTGAGCCTGGGAGCTCTCTGGCTAACTAGGGAACCCACTGCTTAAGCCTCAATAAAGCTTGCCTTG
AGTGCTTCAAGTAGTGTGTGCCCGTCTGTTGTGTGACTCTGGTAACTAGAGATCCCTCAGACCCTTTTAG
TCAGTGTGGAAAATCTCTAGCAGTACGTATAGTAGTTCATGTCATCTTATTATTCAGTATTTATAACTTG
CAAAGAAATGAATATCAGAGAGTGAGAGGAACTTGTTTATTGCAGCTTATAATGGTTACAAATAAAGCAA
TAGCATCACAAATTTCACAAATAAAGCATTTTTTTCACTGCATTCTAGTTGTGGTTTGTCCAAACTCATC
AATGTATCTTATCATGTCTGGCTCTAGCTATCCCGCCCCTAACTCCGCCCATCCCGCCCCTAACTCCGCC
CAGTTCCGCCCATTCTCCGCCCCATGGCTGACTAATTTTTTTTATTTATGCAGAGGCCGAGGCCGCCTCG
GCCTCTGAGCTATTCCAGAAGTAGTGAGGAGGCTTTTTTGGAGGCCTAGGGACGTACCCAATTCGCCCTA
TAGTGAGTCGTATTACGCGCGCTCACTGGCCGTCGTTTTACAACGTCGTGACTGGGAAAACCCTGGCGTT
ACCCAACTTAATCGCCTTGCAGCACATCCCCCTTTCGCCAGCTGGCGTAATAGCGAAGAGGCCCGCACCG
ATCGCCCTTCCCAACAGTTGCGCAGCCTGAATGGCGAATGGG
[124 nt withheld, positions 8303-8426]
C
[91 nt withheld, positions 8428-8518]
A
[49 nt withheld, positions 8520-8568]
CCTTTGACGTTGGAGTCCACGTTCTTT
[37 nt withheld, positions 8596-8632]
ACCCTATCTCGGTCTATTCTTTTGATTTATAAGGGATTTTGCCGATTTCGGCCTATTGGTTAAAAAATGA
GCTGATTTAACAAAAATTTAACGCGAATTTTAACAAAATATTAACGCTTACAATTTAGGTGGCACTTTTC
GGGGAAATGTGCGCGGAACCCCTATTTGTTTATTTTTCTAAATACATTCAAATATGTATCCGCTCATGAG
ACAATAACCCTGATAAATGCTTCAATAATATTGAAAAAGGAAGAGTATGAGTATTCAACATTTCCGTGTC
GCCCTTATTCCCTTTTTTGCGGCATTTTGCCTTCCTGTTTTTGCTCACCCAGAAACGCTGGTGAAAGTAA
AAGATGCTGAAGATCAGTTGGGTGCACGAGTGGGTTACATCGAACTGGATCTCAACAGCGGTAAGATCCT
TGAGAGTTTTCGCCCCGAAGAACGTTTTCCAATGATGAGCACTTTTAAAGTTCTGCTATGTGGCGCGGTA
TTATCCCGTATTGACGCCGGGCAAGAGCAACTCGGTCGCCGCATACACTATTCTCAGAATGACTTGGTTG
AGTACTCACCAGTCACAGAAAAGCATCTTACGGATGGCATGACAGTAAGAGAATTATGCAGTGCTGCCAT
AACCATGAGTGATAACACTGCGGCCAACTTACTTCTGACAACGATCGGAGGACCGAAGGAGCTAACCGCT
TTTTTGCACAACATGGGGGATCATGTAACTCGCCTTGATCGTTGGGAACCGGAGCTGAATGAAGCCATAC
CAAACGACGAGCGTGACACCACGATGCCTGTAGCAATGGCAACAACGTTGCGCAAACTATTAACTGGCGA
ACTACTTACTCTAGCTTCCCGGCAACAATTAATAGACTGGATGGAGGCGGATAAAGTTGCAGGACCACTT
CTGCGCTCGGCCCTTCCGGCTGGCTGGTTTATTGCTGATAAATCTGGAGCCGGTGAGCGTGGGTCTCGCG
GTATCATTGCAGCACTGGGGCCAGATGGTAAGCCCTCCCGTATCGTAGTTATCTACACGACGGGGAGTCA
GGCAACTATGGATGAACGAAATAGACAGATCGCTGAGATAGGTGCCTCACTGATTAAGCATTGGTAACTG
TCAGACCAAGTTTACTCATATATACTTTAGATTGATTTAAAACTTCATTTTTAATTTAAAAGGATCTAGG
TGAAGATCCTTTTTGATAATCTCATGACCAAAATCCCTTAACGTGAGTTTTCGTTCCACTGAGCGTCAGA
CCCCGTAGAAAAGATCAAAGGATCTTCTTGAGATCCTTTTTTTCTGCGCGTAATCTGCTGCTTGCAAACA
AAAAAACCACCGCTACCAGCGGTGGTTTGTTTGCCGGATCAAGAGCTACCAACTCTTTTTCCGAAGGTAA
CTGGCTTCAGCAGAGCGCAGATACCAAATACTGTTCTTCTAGTGTAGCCGTAGTTAGGCCACCACTTCAA
GAACTCTGTAGCACCGCCTACATACCTCGCTCTGCTAATCCTGTTACCAGTGGCTGCTGCCAGTGGCGAT
AAGTCGTGTCTTACCGGGTTGGACTCAAGACGATAGTTACCGGATAAGGCGCAGCGGTCGGGCTGAACGG
GGGGTTCGTGCACACAGCCCAGCTTGGAGCGAACGACCTACACCGAACTGAGATACCTACAGCGTGAGCT
ATGAGAAAGCGCCACGCTTCCCGAAGGGAGAAAGGCGGACAGGTATCCGGTAAGCGGCAGGGTCGGAACA
GGAGAGCGCACGAGGGAGCTTCCAGGGGGAAACGCCTGGTATCTTTATAGTCCTGTCGGGTTTCGCCACC
TCTGACTTGAGCGTCGATTTTTGTGATGCTCGTCAGGGGGGCGGAGCCTATGGAAAAACGCCAGCAACGC
GGCCTTTTTACGGTTCCTGGCCTTTTGCTGGCCTTTTGCTCACATGTTCTTTCCTGCGTTATCCCCTGAT
TCTGTGGATAACCGTATTACCGCCTTTGAGTGAGCTGATACCGCTCGCCGCAGCCGAACGACCGAGCGCA
GCGAGTCAGTGAGCGAGGAAGCGGAAGAGCGCCCAATACGCAAACCGCCTCTCCCCGCGCGTTGGCCGAT
TCATTAATGCAGCTGGCACGACAGGTTTCCCGACTGGAAAGCGGGCAGTGAGCGCAACGCAATTAATGTG
AGTTAGCTCACTCATTAGGCACCCCAGGCTTTACACTTTATGCTTCCGGCTCGTATGTTGTGTGGAATTG
TGAGCGGATAACAATTTCACACAGGAAACAGCTATGACCATGATTACGCCAAGCGCGCAATTAACCCTCA
CTAAAGGGAACAAAAGCTGGAGCTGCAAGC
