>Addgene plasmid #143357 | TFORF2263 | depositor partial sequence | sequence record 282209 | Insert
ACCGCCACCATGCGGGGGGCGGCGAGCGCGAGTGTCCGCGAGCCGACGCCGCTCCCGGGTAGAGGCGCCC
CCCGCACAAAGCCCCGGGCGGGCCGAGGCCCGACTGTAGGGACTCCAGCCACCTTGGCCCTCCCTGCCCG
GGGAAGGCCGCGCTCAAGGAATGGCCTCGCATCCAAAGGCCAGCGAGGAGCGGCCCCTACGGGGCCTGGG
CACAGAGCTCTGCCTTCCAGGGACACTGCTCTTCCCCAGGAGAGAAACAAGAAGCTGGAGGCTGTGGGGA
CAGGAATTGAACCTAAAGCCATGTCCCAGGGCTTGGTGACATTTGGGGATGTGGCTGTAGATTTCTCCCA
AGAGGAGTGGGAGTGGCTGAACCCCATTCAGAGGAACTTGTACAGGAAGGTGATGTTGGAGAACTACAGG
AACCTGGCATCGCTGGGACTTTGTGTTTCTAAGCCCGATGTGATCTCCTCGTTGGAACAAGGAAAAGAGC
CTTGGACAGTGAAGCGAAAGATGACAAGAGCCTGGTGCCCAGACTTGAAGGCTGTGTGGAAGATCAAGGA
GTTACCTCTCAAGAAGGACTTCTGCGAAGGAAAGCTATCCCAGGCAGTGATAACAGAGAGACTCACAAGC
TATAATCTGGAGTACTCTCTGTTAGGGGAACACTGGGATTATGATGCTCTGTTTGAGACACAGCCGGGCT
TGGTGACTATCAAAAACCTGGCTGTTGACTTCCGCCAGCAGCTACACCCAGCTCAGAAGAATTTCTGTAA
GAATGGGATATGGGAGAACAACAGTGACCTGGGATCAGCAGGACATTGTGTGGCTAAGCCAGATTTAGTC
TCTTTACTAGAGCAAGAGAAGGAGCCCTGGATGGTGAAGCGAGAGCTGACAGGAAGCCTGTTCTCAGGCC
AGCGATCTGTACATGAGACCCAGGAATTATTTCCAAAGCAAGATTCATATGCTGAAGGGGTAACAGACAG
AACCTCAAACACTAAACTTGATTGTTCCAGTTTCAGAGAAAATTGGGATTCTGACTATGTGTTTGGAAGG
AAGCTTGCAGTAGGTCAAGAGACACAATTCAGGCAAGAGCCAATTACTCATAACAAAACCCTCTCTAAGG
AAAGAGAACGTACATATAACAAATCTGGAAGATGGTTCTATTTGGACGATTCAGAAGAGAAAGTTCATAA
TCGTGATTCAATTAAAAATTTTCAAAAAAGTTCAGTGGTAATAAAACAAACAGGCATCTATGCAGGAAAA
AAGCTTTTCAAGTGTAATGAATGTAAGAAAACTTTTACCCAGAGCTCATCTCTTACTGTTCATCAGAGAA
TTCACACTGGAGAGAAACCTTATAAATGTAATGAATGTGGGAAGGCCTTTAGTGACGGCTCATCCTTTGC
CCGACACCAGAGATGTCACACTGGCAAGAAGCCCTATGAGTGCATTGAGTGTGGGAAAGCTTTCATACAG
AACACATCCCTTATCCGTCACTGGAGATACTATCATACTGGGGAGAAACCCTTTGATTGCATCGATTGTG
GGAAAGCCTTCAGTGACCACATAGGGCTTAATCAACACAGGAGAATTCATACTGGAGAGAAACCTTACAA
ATGTGATGTATGTCACAAATCCTTCAGGTATGGTTCCTCCCTTACTGTACATCAAAGGATTCATACCGGA
GAAAAACCATATGAATGTGATGTTTGCAGAAAAGCCTTCAGCCATCATGCATCACTCACTCAACATCAAA
GAGTACATTCTGGAGAAAAGCCTTTTAAGTGTAAAGAGTGCGGAAAAGCTTTTAGGCAGAATATACACCT
TGCCAGTCATTTAAGGATTCATACTGGGGAGAAGCCTTTTGAATGTGCGGAGTGTGGAAAATCCTTCAGC
ATCAGTTCTCAGCTTGCCACTCATCAGAGAATCCATACTGGAGAGAAGCCCTATGAATGTAAGGTTTGTA
GTAAAGCGTTCACCCAGAAGGCTCACCTTGCACAGCATCAGAAAACCCATACAGGAGAGAAACCATATGA
GTGCAAGGAATGCGGTAAAGCCTTCAGCCAGACCACACACCTCATTCAACATCAGAGAGTTCACACTGGT
GAGAAACCCTATAAATGTATGGAATGTGGGAAGGCCTTTGGTGATAACTCATCCTGTACTCAACATCAAA
GACTGCACACTGGCCAAAGACCTTATGAATGTATTGAGTGTGGAAAGGCATTCAAGACAAAATCCTCCCT
TATTTGTCATCGCAGAAGTCATACTGGAGAAAAACCTTATGAATGCAGTGTGTGTGGCAAAGCCTTTAGT
CATCGTCAATCCCTTAGTGTACATCAGAGAATCCATTCTGGAAAGAAACCATATGAATGTAAGGAATGTA
GGAAAACCTTCATCCAAATTGGACACCTTAATCAACATAAGAGAGTTCATACTGGAGAGAGATCTTATAA
CTATAAGAAAAGCAGAAAAGTCTTCAGGCAAACTGCTCACTTAGCTCATCATCAGCGAATTCATACTGGA
GAGTCGTCAACATGCCCCTCTTTACCTTCCACGTCAAATCCTGTGGATCTGTTTCCCAAATTTCTCTGGA
ATCCATCCTCCCTCCCATCACCATAGTAATGAACTAGTCCGTAACTTGAAAGTATTTCGATTTCTTGGCT
TTATATATCTTGTGGAAAGGACGAAGACGTACCAGGCAAATTCACTAC
