>Addgene plasmid #143357 | TFORF2263 | depositor partial sequence | sequence record 282210 | Barcode
AGACGTACCAGGCAAATTCACTAC
